>Addgene plasmid #195023 | pInducer20-iCreb5(HA) | addgene full sequence | sequence record 383839 | Addgene Partial NGS Result
CTAACGTTACTGGCCGAAGCCGCTTGGAATAAGGCCGGTGTGCGTTTGTCTATATGTTATTTTCCACCAT
ATTGCCGTCTTTTGGCAATGTGAGGGCCCGGAAACCTGGCCCTGTCTTCTTGACGAGCATTCCTAGGGGT
CTTTCCCCTCTCGCCAAAGGAATGCAAGGTCTGTTGAATGTCGTGAAGGAAGCAGTTCCTCTGGAAGCTT
CTTGAAGACAAACAACGTCTGTAGCGACCCTTTGCAGGCAGCGGAACCCCCCACCTGGCGACAGGTGCCT
CTGCGGCCAAAAGCCACGTGTATAAGATACACCTGCAAAGGCGGCACAACCCCAGTGCCACGTTGTGAGT
TGGATAGTTGTGGAAAGAGTCAAATGGCTCTCCTCAAGCGTATTCAACAAGGGGCTGAAGGATGCCCAGA
AGGTACCCCATTGTATGGGATCTGATCTGGGGCCTCGGTGCACATGCTTTACATGTGTTTAGTCGAGGTT
AAAAAAACGTCTAGGCCCCCCGAACCACGGGGACGTGGTTTTCCTTTGAAAAACACGATGATAAGCTTAC
CGGTCCACCATGATTGAACAAGATGGATTGCACGCAGGTTCTCCGGCCGCTTGGGTGGAGAGGCTATTCG
GCTATGACTGGGCACAACAGACAATCGGCTGCTCTGATGCCGCCGTGTTCCGGCTGTCAGCGCAGGGGCG
CCCGGTTCTTTTTGTCAAGACCGACCTGTCCGGTGCCCTGAATGAACTGCAAGACGAGGCAGCGCGGCTA
TCGTGGCTGGCCACGACGGGCGTTCCTTGCGCAGCTGTGCTCGACGTTGTCACTGAAGCGGGAAGGGACT
GGCTGCTATTGGGCGAAGTGCCGGGGCAGGATCTCCTGTCATCTCACCTTGCTCCTGCCGAGAAAGTATC
CATCATGGCTGATGCAATGCGGCGGCTGCATACGCTTGATCCGGCTACCTGCCCATTCGACCACCAAGCG
AAACATCGCATCGAGCGAGCACGTACTCGGATGGAAGCCGGTCTTGTCGATCAGGATGATCTGGACGAAG
AGCATCAGGGGCTCGCGCCAGCCGAACTGTTCGCCAGGCTCAAGGCGAGCATGCCCGACGGCGAGGATCT
CGTCGTGACCCATGGCGATGCCTGCTTGCCGAATATCATGGTGGAAAATGGCCGCTTTTCTGGATTCATC
GACTGTGGCCGGCTGGGTGTGGCGGACCGCTATCAGGACATAGCGTTGGCTACCCGTGATATTGCTGAAG
AGCTTGGCGGCGAATGGGCTGACCGCTTCCTCGTGCTTTACGGTATCGCCGCTCCCGATTCGCAGCGCAT
CGCCTTCTATCGCCTTCTTGACGAGTTCTTCTGATGTACAAGTAAAGCGGCCGCGACTCTAGATCATAAT
CAGCCATACCACATTTGTAGAGGTTTTACTTGCTTTAAAAAACCTCCCACACCTCCCCCTGAACCTGAAA
CATAAAATGAATGCAATTGTTGTTGTTTAGTCCCTCCCAATTCGATATCAAGCTTATCGCGATAGATCCT
AATCAACCTCTGGATTACAAAATTTGTGAAAGATTGACTGGTATTCTTAACTATGTTGCTCCTTTTACGC
TATGTGGATACGCTGCTTTAATGCCTTTGTATCATGCTATTGCTTCCCGTATGGCTTTCATTTTCTCCTC
CTTGTATAAATCCTGGTTGCTGTCTCTTTATGAGGAGTTGTGGCCCGTTGTCAGGCAACGTGGCGTGGTG
TGCACTGTGTTTGCTGACGCAACCCCCACTGGTTGGGGCATTGCCACCACCTGTCAGCTCCTTTCCGGGA
CTTTCGCTTTCCCCCTCCCTATTGCCACGGCGGAACTCATCGCCGCCTGCCTTGCCCGCTGCTGGACAGG
GGCTCGGCTGTTGGGCACTGACAATTCCGTGGTGTTGTCGGGGAAATCATCGTCCTTTCCTTGGCTGCTC
GCCTGTGTTGCCACCTGGATTCTGCGCGGGACGTCCTTCTGCTACGTCCCTTCGGCCCTCAATCCAGCGG
ACCTTCCTTCCCGCGGCCTGCTGCCGGCTCTGCGGCCTCTTCCGCGTCTTCGCCTTCGCCCTCAGACGAG
TCGGATCTCCCTTTGGGCCGCCTCCCCGCCTGAGATCCTTTAAGACCAATGACTTACAAGGCAGCTGTAG
ATCTTAGCCACTTTTTAAAAGAAAAGGGGGGACTGGAAGGGCTAATTCACTCCCAACGAAGACAAGATCT
GCTTTTTGCTTGTACTGGGTCTCTCTGGTTAGACCAGATCTGAGCCTGGGAGCTCTCTGGCTAACTAGGG
AACCCACTGCTTAAGCCTCAATAAAGCTTGCCTTGAGTGCTTCAAGTAGTGTGTGCCCGTCTGTTGTGTG
ACTCTGGTAACTAGAGATCCCTCAGACCCTTTTAGTCAGTGTGGAAAATCTCTAGCAGTAGTAGTTCATG
TCATCTTATTATTCAGTATTTATAACTTGCAAAGAAATGAATATCAGAGAGTGAGAGGCCCGGGTTAATT
AAGGAAAGGGCTAGATCATTCTTGAAGACGAAAGGGCCTCGTGATACGCCTATTTTTATAGGTTAATGTC
ATGATAATAATGGTTTCTTAGACGTCAGGTGGCACTTTTCGGGGAAATGTGCGCGGAACCCCTATTTGTT
TATTTTTCTAAATACATTCAAATATGTATCCGCTCATGAGACAATAACCCTGATAAATGCTTCAATAATA
TTGAAAAAGGAAGAGTATGAGTATTCAACATTTCCGTGTCGCCCTTATTCCCTTTTTTGCGGCATTTTGC
CTTCCTGTTTTTGCTCACCCAGAAACGCTGGTGAAAGTAAAAGATGCTGAAGATCAGTTGGGTGCACGAG
TGGGTTACATCGAACTGGATCTCAACAGCGGTAAGATCCTTGAGAGTTTTCGCCCCGAAGAACGTTTTCC
AATGATGAGCACTTTTAAAGTTCTGCTATGTGGCGCGGTATTATCCCGTGTTGACGCCGGGCAAGAGCAA
CTCGGTCGCCGCATACACTATTCTCAGAATGACTTGGTTGAGTACTCACCAGTCACAGAAAAGCATCTTA
CGGATGGCATGACAGTAAGAGAATTATGCAGTGCTGCCATAACCATGAGTGATAACACTGCGGCCAACTT
ACTTCTGACAACGATCGGAGGACCGAAGGAGCTAACCGCTTTTTTGCACAACATGGGGGATCATGTAACT
CGCCTTGATCGTTGGGAACCGGAGCTGAATGAAGCCATACCAAACGACGAGCGTGACACCACGATGCCTG
TAGCAATGGCAACAACGTTGCGCAAACTATTAACTGGCGAACTACTTACTCTAGCTTCCCGGCAACAATT
AATAGACTGGATGGAGGCGGATAAAGTTGCAGGACCACTTCTGCGCTCGGCCCTTCCGGCTGGCTGGTTT
ATTGCTGATAAATCTGGAGCCGGTGAGCGTGGGTCTCGCGGTATCATTGCAGCACTGGGGCCAGATGGTA
AGCCCTCCCGTATCGTAGTTATCTACACGACGGGGAGTCAGGCAACTATGGATGAACGAAATAGACAGAT
CGCTGAGATAGGTGCCTCACTGATTAAGCATTGGTAACTGTCAGACCAAGTTTACTCATATATACTTTAG
ATTGATTTAAAACTTCATTTTTAATTTAAAAGGATCTAGGTGAAGATCCTTTTTGATAATCTCATGACCA
AAATCCCTTAACGTGAGTTTTCGTTCCACTGAGCGTCAGACCCCGTAGAAAAGATCAAAGGATCTTCTTG
AGATCCTTTTTTTCTGCGCGTAATCTGCTGCTTGCAAACAAAAAAACCACCGCTACCAGCGGTGGTTTGT
TTGCCGGATCAAGAGCTACCAACTCTTTTTCCGAAGGTAACTGGCTTCAGCAGAGCGCAGATACCAAATA
CTGTTCTTCTAGTGTAGCCGTAGTTAGGCCACCACTTCAAGAACTCTGTAGCACCGCCTACATACCTCGC
TCTGCTAATCCTGTTACCAGTGGCTGCTGCCAGTGGCGATAAGTCGTGTCTTACCGGGTTGGACTCAAGA
CGATAGTTACCGGATAAGGCGCAGCGGTCGGGCTGAACGGGGGGTTCGTGCACACAGCCCAGCTTGGAGC
GAACGACCTACACCGAACTGAGATACCTACAGCGTGAGCTATGAGAAAGCGCCACGCTTCCCGAAGGGAG
AAAGGCGGACAGGTATCCGGTAAGCGGCAGGGTCGGAACAGGAGAGCGCACGAGGGAGCTTCCAGGGGGA
AACGCCTGGTATCTTTATAGTCCTGTCGGGTTTCGCCACCTCTGACTTGAGCGTCGATTTTTGTGATGCT
CGTCAGGGGGGCGGAGCCTATGGAAAAACGCCAGCAACGCGGCCTTTTTACGGTTCCTGGCCTTTTGCTG
GCCTTTTGCTCACATGTTCTTTCCTGCGTTATCCCCTGATTCTGTGGATAACCGTATTACCGCCTTTGAG
TGAGCTGATACCGCTCGCCGCAGCCGAACGACCGAGCGCAGCGAGTCAGTGAGCGAGGAAGCGGAAGAGC
GCCCAATACGCAAACCGCCTCTCCCCGCGCGTTGGCCGATTCATTAATGCAGCAAGCTCATGGCTGACTA
ATTTTTTTTATTTATGCAGAGGCCGAGGCCGCCTCGGCCTCTGAGCTATTCCAGAAGTAGTGAGGAGGCT
TTTTTGGAGGCCTAGGCTTTTGCAAAAAGCTCCCCGTGGCACGACAGGTTTCCCGACTGGAAAGCGGGCA
GTGAGCGCAACGCAATTAATGTGAGTTAGCTCACTCATTAGGCACCCCAGGCTTTACACTTTATGCTTCC
GGCTCGTATGTTGTGTGGAATTGTGAGCGGATAACAATTTCACACAGGAAACAGCTATGACATGATTACG
AATTTCACAAATAAAGCATTTTTTTCACTGCATTCTAGTTGTGGTTTGTCCAAACTCATCAATGTATCTT
ATCATGTCTGGATCAACTGGATAACTCAAGCTAACCAAAATCATCCCAAACTTCCCACCCCATACCCTAT
TACCACTGCCAATTACCTGTGGTTTCATTTACTCTAAACCTGTGATTCCTCTGAATTATTTTCATTTTAA
AGAAATTGTATTTGTTAAATATGTACTACAAACTTAGTAGTTGGAAGGGCTAATTCACTCCCAAAGAAGA
CAAGATATCCTTGATCTGTGGATCTACCACACACAAGGCTACTTCCCTGATTAGCAGAACTACACACCAG
GGCCAGGGGTCAGATATCCACTGACCTTTGGATGGTGCTACAAGCTAGTACCAGTTGAGCCAGATAAGGT
AGAAGAGGCCAATAAAGGAGAGAACACCAGCTTGTTACACCCTGTGAGCCTGCATGGGATGGATGACCCG
GAGAGAGAAGTGTTAGAGTGGAGGTTTGACAGCCGCCTAGCATTTCATCACGTGGCCCGAGAGCTGCATC
CGGAGTACTTCAAGAACTGCTGATATCGAGCTTGCTACAAGGGACTTTCCGCTGGGGACTTTCCAGGGAG
GCGTGGCCTGGGCGGGACTGGGGAGTGGCGAGCCCTCAGATCCTGCATATAAGCAGCTGCTTTTTGCCTG
TACTGGGTCTCTCTGGTTAGACCAGATCTGAGCCTGGGAGCTCTCTGGCTAACTAGGGAACCCACTGCTT
AAGCCTCAATAAAGCTTGCCTTGAGTGCTTCAAGTAGTGTGTGCCCGTCTGTTGTGTGACTCTGGTAACT
AGAGATCCCTCAGACCCTTTTAGTCAGTGTGGAAAATCTCTAGCAGTGGCGCCCGAACAGGGACTTGAAA
GCGAAAGGGAAACCAGAGGAGCTCTCTCGACGCAGGACTCGGCTTGCTGAAGCGCGCACGGCAAGAGGCG
AGGGGCGGCGACTGGTGAGTACGCCAAAAATTTTGACTAGCGGAGGCTAGAAGGAGAGAGATGGGTGCGA
GAGCGTCAGTATTAAGCGGGGGAGAATTAGATCGCGATGGGAAAAAATTCGGTTAAGGCCAGGGGGAAAG
AAAAAATATAAATTAAAACATATAGTATGGGCAAGCAGGGAGCTAGAACGATTCGCAGTTAATCCTGGCC
TGTTAGAAACATCAGAAGGCTGTAGACAAATACTGGGACAGCTACAACCATCCCTTCAGACAGGATCAGA
AGAACTTAGATCATTATATAATACAGTAGCAACCCTCTATTGTGTGCATCAAAGGATAGAGATAAAAGAC
ACCAAGGAAGCTTTAGACAAGATAGAGGAAGAGCAAAACAAAAGTAAGACCACCGCACAGCAAGCGGCCG
GCCGCTGATCTTCAGACCTGGAGGAGGAGATATGAGGGACAATTGGAGAAGTGAATTATATAAATATAAA
GTAGTAAAAATTGAACCATTAGGAGTAGCACCCACCAAGGCAAAGAGAAGAGTGGTGCAGAGAGAAAAAA
GAGCAGTGGGAATAGGAGCTTTGTTCCTTGGGTTCTTGGGAGCAGCAGGAAGCACTATGGGCGCAGCGTC
AATGACGCTGACGGTACAGGCCAGACAATTATTGTCTGGTATAGTGCAGCAGCAGAACAATTTGCTGAGG
GCTATTGAGGCGCAACAGCATCTGTTGCAACTCACAGTCTGGGGCATCAAGCAGCTCCAGGCAAGAATCC
TGGCTGTGGAAAGATACCTAAAGGATCAACAGCTCCTGGGGATTTGGGGTTGCTCTGGAAAACTCATTTG
CACCACTGCTGTGCCTTGGAATGCTAGTTGGAGTAATAAATCTCTGGAACAGATTTGGAATCACACGACC
TGGATGGAGTGGGACAGAGAAATTAACAATTACACAAGCTTAATACACTCCTTAATTGAAGAATCGCAAA
ACCAGCAAGAAAAGAATGAACAAGAATTATTGGAATTAGATAAATGGGCAAGTTTGTGGAATTGGTTTAA
CATAACAAATTGGCTGTGGTATATAAAATTATTCATAATGATAGTAGGAGGCTTGGTAGGTTTAAGAATA
GTTTTTGCTGTACTTTCTATAGTGAATAGAGTTAGGCAGGGATATTCACCATTATCGTTTCAGACCCACC
TCCCAACCCCGAGGGGACCCGACAGGCCCGAAGGAATAGAAGAAGAAGGTGGAGAGAGAGACAGAGACAG
ATCCATTCGATTAGTGAACGGATCTCGACGGTATCGCCGAATTCACAAATGGCAGTATTCATCCACAATT
TTAAAAGAAAAGGGGGGATTGGGGGGTACAGTGCAGGGGAAAGAATAGTAGACATAATAGCAACAGACAT
ACAAACTAAAGAATTACAAAAACAAATTACAAAAATTCAAAATTTTCGGGTTTATTACAGGGACAGCAGA
GATCCAGTTTGGACTAGGATCCTTTACCACTCCCTATCAGTGATAGAGAAAAGTGAAAGTCGAGTTTACC
ACTCCCTATCAGTGATAGAGAAAAGTGAAAGTCGAGTTTACCACTCCCTATCAGTGATAGAGAAAAGTGA
AAGTCGAGTTTACCACTCCCTATCAGTGATAGAGAAAAGTGAAAGTCGAGTTTACCACTCCCTATCAGTG
ATAGAGAAAAGTGAAAGTCGAGTTTACCACTCCCTATCAGTGATAGAGAAAAGTGAAAGTCGAGTTTACC
ACTCCCTATCAGTGATAGAGAAAAGTGAAAGTCGAGCTCGGTACCCGGGTCGAGGTAGGCGTGTACGGTG
GGAGGCCTATATAAGCAGAGCTCGTTTAGTGAACCGTCAGATCGCCTGGAGACGCCATCCACGCTGTTTT
GACCTCCATAGAAGACACCGGGACCGATCCAGCCTCCGCGGCCCCGAACTAGTCCAGTGTGGTGGAATTC
TGCAGATATCAACAAGTTTGTACAAAAAAGCAGGCTCCGCGGCCGCCTTGTTTAACTTTAAGAAGGAGCC
CTTCACCATGATTTATGAGGAATCCAAGATGAATTTGGAGCAGGAGAGGCCGTTTGTCTGCAGTGCCCCA
GGCTGCTCCCAGCGCTTCCCAACAGAGGATCATCTGATGATTCATAGGCACAAGCATGAAATGACTTTGA
AGTTTCCCTCAATAAAAACAGACAATATGTTATCAGATCAAACTCCAACCCCAACGAGATTCCTGAAGAA
CTGCGAGGAGGTGGGGCTCTTCAGTGAGTTGGACTGCTCCCTAGAGCATGAGTTCAGGAAGGCTCAGGAG
GAAGAGAGCAGCAAGCGGAATATCTCGATGCATAACCCCGTTGGTGGGGCCATGGCGGGGCCTGGAGCTC
ACCAGCTCGGCAGCGCCCGGATGCCCAACCATGACACCAGCGTTGTGATTCAGCAAGCCATGCCGTCACC
CCAGTCCAGCTCTGTCATCACGCAGGCCCCTTCCACCAACCGCCAGATCGGGCCTGTCCCAGGCTCTCTA
TCTTCTCTGCTCCATCTTCACAACAGACAGAGACAGCCCATGCCAGCCTCCATGCCTGGGACCCTGCCCA
ACCCTACAATGCCGGGCTCTTCTGCCGTCTTGATGCCAATGGAGAGACAAATGTCAGTGAACTCCAACCT
CCTGGGAATGCAAGGTCCAAATCTCAGCAACCCCTGTGCTTCTCCCCAAGTCCAGCCAATGCATTCAGAA
GCTAAGATGAGGCTGAAGGCTGCATTGACTCACCACCCTGCTGCCATGTCGAATGGGAATATGAACACCA
TGGGCCACATGATGGAAATGATGGGCTCCCGGCAGGACCAGACGCCACACCATCACATGCACTCACACCC
GCATCAGCACCAGACACTGCCGGCCCACCACCCCTACCCGCACCAGCACCAGCACCCAGCACACCACCCT
CATCCTCAACCCCATCACCAGCAGAACCACCCACATCATCACTCCCACTCCCACCTTCATGCACACCCAG
CACATCACCAGACCTCGCCACACCCACCCCTGCACTCCGGCACCCAAGCACAGGTTTCACCAGCAACACA
ACAGATGCAGCCCACCCAGACAATACAGCCGCCCCAGCCCACAGGGGGGCGCCGGCGAAGGGTGGTGGAT
GAGGATCCTGACGAGAGGCGGCGGAAATTTCTGGAACGGAACCGGGCGGCCGCCACCCGCTGCAGGCAGA
AGAGGAAGGTCTGGGTGATGTCACTGGAAAAGAAAGCAGAAGAGCTCACCCAGACAAACATGCAGCTTCA
GAACGAAGTGTCCATGTTGAAGAACGAGGTGGCACAGCTGAAGCAGCTGTTGTTAACACATAAAGACTGC
CCCATAACAGCCATGCAGAAAGAATCACAAGGATATCTCAGTCCAGAGAGTAGCCCTCCTGCAAGTCCCA
CCCCCGCATGCTCACAGCAGCAGGTCATCCAGCATAACACCATCACCACTTCCTCGGCAGTCAGCGAGGT
GGTAGGAAGCTCTACCCTCAGCCAGCTCACCACTCACAGAACAGACCTGAACCCCATCCTCGGAGGTTAC
CCTTACGACGTCCCAGACTACGCTGGCTCCTACCCTTACGACGTCCCAGACTACGCTTACCCTTACGACG
TCCCAGACTACGCTTAAAAGGGTGGGCGCGCCGACCCAGCTTTCTTGTACAAAGTGGTTGATATCCAGCA
CAGTGGCGGCCGCTCGAGTCTAGAGGGCCCGCGGTTCGAATACCCATACGACGTCCCAGACTACGCTTAG
TAATGATTAATTAAACTAGAAATTCTACCGGGTAGGGGAGGCGCTTTTCCCAAGGCAGTCTGGAGTAACC
CACCCAAGATCTGGCCTCCGCGCCGGGTTTTGGCGCCTCCCGCGGGCGCCCCCCTCCTCACGGCGAGCGC
TGCCACGTCAGACGAAGGGCGCAGCGAGCGTCCTGATCCTTCCGCCCGGACGCTCAGGACAGCGGCCCGC
TGCTCATAAGACTCGGCCTTAGAACCCCAGTATCAGCAGAAGGACATTTTAGGACGGGACTTGGGTGACT
CTAGGGCACTGGTTTTCTTTCCAGAGAGCGGAACAGGCGAGGAAAAGTAGTCCCTTCTCGGCGATTCTGC
GGAGGGATCTCCGTGGGGCGGTGAACGCCGATGATTATATAAGGACGCGCCGGGTGTGGCACAGCTAGTT
CCGTCGCAGCCGGGATTTGGGTCGCGGTTCTTGTTTGTGGATCGCTGTGATCGTCACTTGGTGAGTAGCG
GGCTGCTGGGCTGGCCGGGGCTTTCGTGGCCGCCGGGCCGCTCGGTGGGACGGAAGCGTGTGGAGAGACC
GCCAAGGGCTGTAGTCTGGGTCCGCGAGCAAGGTTGCCCTGAACTGGGGGTTGGGGGGAGCGCAGCAAAA
TGGCGGCTGTTCCCGAGTCTTGAATGGAAGACGCTTGTGAGGCGGGCTGTGAGGTCGTTGAAACAAGGTG
GGGGGCATGGTGGGCGGCAAGAACCCAAGGTCTTGAGGCCTTCGCTAATGCGGGAAAGCTCTTATTCGGG
TGAGATGGGCTGGGGCACCATCTGGGGACCCTGACGTGAAGTTTGTCACTGACTGGAGAACTCGGTTTGT
CGTCTGTTGCGGGGGCGGCAGTTATGGCGGTGCCGTTGGGCAGTGCACCCGTACCTTTGGGAGCGCGCGC
CCTCGTCGTGTCGTGACGTCACCCGTTCTGTTGGCTTATAATGCAGGGTGGGGCCACCTGCCGGTAGGTG
TGCGGTAGGCTTTTCTCCGTCGCAGGACGCAGGGTTCGGGCCTAGGGTAGGCTCTCCTGAATCGACAGGC
GCCGGACCTCTGGTGAGGGGAGGGATAAGTGAGGCGTCAGTTTCTTTGGTCGGTTTTATGTACCTATCTT
CTTAAGTAGCTGAAGCTCCGGTTTTGAACTATGCGCTCGGGGTTGGCGAGTGTGTTTTGTGAAGTTTTTT
AGGCACCTTTTGAAATGTAATCATTTGGGTCAATATGTAATTTTCAGTGTTAGACTAGTAAATTGTCCGC
TAAATTCTGGCCGTTTTTGGCTTTTTTGTTAGACGAAGCTTGGTACCGAGCTCGGATCTCCACCCCGTAC
CGGTCCTGCAGTCGAATTCACCATGTCTAGACTGGACAAGAGCAAAGTCATAAACGGAGCTCTGGAATTA
CTCAATGGTGTCGGTATCGAAGGCCTGACGACAAGGAAACTCGCTCAAAAGCTGGGAGTTGAGCAGCCTA
CCCTGTACTGGCACGTGAAGAACAAGCGGGCCCTGCTCGATGCCCTGCCAATCGAGATGCTGGACAGGCA
TCATACCCACTTCTGCCCCCTGGAAGGCGAGTCATGGCAAGACTTTCTGCGGAACAACGCCAAGTCATAC
CGCTGTGCTCTCCTCTCACATCGCGACGGGGCTAAAGTGCATCTCGGCACCCGCCCAACAGAGAAACAGT
ACGAAACCCTGGAAAATCAGCTCGCGTTCCTGTGTCAGCAAGGCTTCTCCCTGGAGAACGCACTGTACGC
TCTGTCCGCCGTGGGCCACTTTACACTGGGCTGCGTATTGGAGGAACAGGAGCATCAAGTAGCAAAAGAG
GAAAGAGAGACACCTACCACCGATTCTATGCCCCCACTTCTGAGACAAGCAATTGAGCTGTTCGACCGGC
AGGGAGCCGAACCTGCCTTCCTTTTCGGCCTGGAACTAATCATATGTGGCCTGGAGAAACAGCTAAAGTG
CGAAAGCGGCGGGCCGACCGACGCCCTTGACGATTTTGACTTAGACATGCTCCCAGCCGATGCCCTTGAC
GACTTTGACCTTGATATGCTGCCTGCTGACGCTCTTGACGATTTTGACCTTGACATGCTCCCCGGGTAAC
TAAGTAAGGATCCGCGGCCGCACTAGAGGAATWCCKCCCSWCTCSCSCSSSMYCWMTCCCKCCCCCCCC
Features (pLannotate 1.2.2; 35 found; start..end, strand, type, name):
     92..554     +  misc_feature   IRES: internal ribosome entry site (IRES) of the encephalomyocarditis virus (EMCV)
    570..1364    +  CDS            NeoR/KanR: aminoglycoside phosphotransferase from Tn5; aph(3')-II (or nptII); confers resistance to neomycin, kanamycin, and G418 (Geneticin®)
   1392..1475    +  CDS            large T antigen (fragment): large T antigen from SV40 (simian virus 40)
   1509..1529    +  misc_feature   MCS (fragment): pBluescript multiple cloning site
   1541..2129    +  misc_feature   WPRE: woodchuck hepatitis virus posttranscriptional regulatory element
   2137..2202    +  CDS            nef (fragment): NEF_HV1Z2 - Experimental evidence at protein level: Swiss-Prot protein existence level 1. Extracellular Nef protein targets CD4(+) T-lymphocytes for apoptosis by interacting with CXCR4 surface receptors. From Human immunodeficiency virus type 1 group M subtype D (isolate Z2/CDC-Z34) (HIV-1).
   2204..2437    +  LTR            3' LTR (ΔU3): self-inactivating 3' long terminal repeat (LTR) from HIV-1
   2642..2746    +  promoter       AmpR promoter: bla
   2747..3607    +  CDS            AmpR: β-lactamase; bla; confers resistance to ampicillin, carbenicillin, and related antibiotics
   3778..4366    +  rep_origin     ori: high-copy-number ColE1/pMB1/pBR322/pUC origin of replication
   4549..4603    +  CDS            lacI (fragment): lac repressor; lacI; The lac repressor binds to the lac operator to inhibit transcription in E. coli. This inhibition can be relieved by adding lactose or isopropyl-β-D-thiogalactopyranoside (IPTG).
   4609..4702    +  rep_origin     SV40 ori (fragment): SV40 origin of replication
   4727..4764    +  CDS            lacI (fragment): lac repressor; lacI; The lac repressor binds to the lac operator to inhibit transcription in E. coli. This inhibition can be relieved by adding lactose or isopropyl-β-D-thiogalactopyranoside (IPTG).
   4777..4798    +  protein_bind   CAP binding site: CAP binding activates transcription in the presence of cAMP. E. coli catabolite activator protein
   4813..4843    +  promoter       lac promoter: promoter for the E. coli lac operon
   4847..4869    +  protein_bind   lac operator (fragment): The lac repressor binds to the lac operator to inhibit transcription in E. coli. This inhibition can be relieved by adding lactose or isopropyl-β-D-thiogalactopyranoside (IPTG). lac repressor encoded by lacI
   4901..4984    +  polyA_signal   SV40 poly(A) signal (fragment): SV40 polyadenylation signal
   5151..5480    +  CDS            nef (fragment): NEF_HV1BR - Experimental evidence at protein level: Swiss-Prot protein existence level 1. Extracellular Nef protein targets CD4(+) T-lymphocytes for apoptosis by interacting with CXCR4 surface receptors (PubMed:14990729). From Human immunodeficiency virus type 1 group M subtype B (isolate BRU/LAI) (HIV-1).
   5528..5785    +  LTR            5' LTR (truncated): truncated 5' long terminal repeat (LTR) from HIV-1
   5832..5957    +  misc_feature   HIV-1 Ψ: packaging signal of human immunodeficiency virus type 1
   5941..6279    +  CDS            HIV-1 gag (fragment): gag protein from human immunodeficiency virus 1; gag
   6454..6687    +  misc_feature   RRE: The Rev response element (RRE) of HIV-1 allows for Rev-dependent mRNA export from the nucleus to the cytoplasm.
   7064..7164    +  CDS            Rev (fragment): human immunodeficiency virus 1 (HIV-1) Rev protein; rev; enhances nuclear export of unspliced and incompletely spliced viral mRNAs
   7209..7326    +  misc_feature   cPPT/CTS: central polypurine tract and central termination sequence of HIV-1
   7381..7651    +  protein_bind   tetracycline response element: contains seven copies of the tetracycline operator tetO tetracycline repressor TetR
   7662..7679    +  misc_feature   MCS (fragment): pUC18/19 multiple cloning site
   7684..7722    +  promoter       minimal CMV promoter: human cytomegalovirus (CMV) immediate early promoter
   7852..7876    +  protein_bind   attB1: mutant version of attB; recombination site for the Gateway® BP reaction BP Clonase™
   7888..7908    +  RBS            RBS: efficient ribosome binding site from bacteriophage T7 gene 10 (Olins and Rangwala, 1989)
   7918..9441    +  CDS            CREB5: CREB5_HUMAN - Also known as CREBPA. Experimental evidence at protein level: Swiss-Prot protein existence level 1. Binds to the cAMP response element and activates transcription. From Homo sapiens (Human).
   9554..9578    -  protein_bind   attB2: mutant version of attB; recombination site for the Gateway® BP reaction BP Clonase™
   9690..9725    +  promoter       PGK promoter (fragment): mouse phosphoglycerate kinase 1 promoter
   9743..10954   +  promoter       UbC promoter: human ubiquitin C promoter
  11013..11710   +  CDS            rtTA3 (fragment): reverse tetracycline transactivator 3 activates expression from Tet-responsive promoters in the presence of doxycycline
  11640..11750   +  CDS            VP48: 3 tandem repeats of the minimal activation domain of herpes simplex virus VP16 (Cheng et al., 2013)
