[The description below was written by a language model from this plasmid's Addgene catalogue record and pLannotate feature annotations shown in this document.]
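Description:
pInducer20-iCreb5(HA) is a doxycycline-inducible, self-inactivating HIV-1-based lentiviral expression plasmid built by Gateway recombination of a bovine Creb5 coding sequence into the pInducer20 destination vector. In bacteria it is maintained as a high-copy plasmid through a ColE1/pUC-type origin and selected with ampicillin via the β-lactamase gene. The viral portion carries a truncated 5' LTR, the Ψ packaging signal with a gag fragment, the RRE for Rev-dependent RNA export, the cPPT/CTS, a WPRE to enhance transcript expression, and a ΔU3 3' LTR that inactivates LTR promoter activity after integration.

The payload is full-length Creb5 (508 amino acids, catalogued as bovine; the automated annotation matches it to the human CREB5 homologue), recorded as carrying a C-terminal 3xHA tag, although the tag is not annotated separately in the feature table. The roughly 110-nt unannotated gap between the CREB5 match and attB2 could accommodate it. The insert sits between attB1 and attB2 sites downstream of a tetracycline response element with seven tetO copies fused to a minimal CMV promoter. A second, constitutive cassette in the same provirus uses the human UbC promoter to drive rtTA3, followed by an EMCV IRES and the neomycin phosphotransferase gene. Transduced cells can therefore be selected with G418 and constantly produce the transactivator, which binds the TRE and switches on Creb5-HA only when doxycycline is present.

This all-in-one design allows stable, titratable expression of epitope-tagged Creb5 in mammalian cells. The associated work concerns the role of Creb5 in establishing competence for Prg4 expression in articular cartilage. The sequence record is labelled a partial NGS result, so the annotation may not be fully complete.
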