Addgene plasmid #195023: pInducer20-iCreb5(HA)
Purpose: HA-tagged Creb5 in pInducer20 lentivirus destination vector
Depositing lab: Andrew Lassar & Cheng-Hai Zhang. Depositing organization: Harvard Medical School. Publication: Creb5 establishes the competence for Prg4 expression in articular cartilage. Zhang CH, Gao Y, Jadhav U, Hung HH, Holton KM, Grodzinsky AJ, Shivdasani RA, Lassar AB. Commun Biol. 2021 Mar 12;4(1):332. doi: 10.1038/s42003-021-01857-0. PubMed 33712729.
Backbone
  Vector backbone: pInducer20
  Backbone manufacturer: Stephen Elledge (Addgene plasmid # 44012
  Vector type: Mammalian Expression, Lentiviral
Growth in bacteria
  Bacterial resistance: Ampicillin, 100 μg/mL
  Growth temperature: 37°C
  Growth strain: NEB Stable
  Copy number: High Copy
Gene/Insert
  Gene/Insert name: HA-tagged Creb5 (full length, 508aa)
  Species: B. taurus (bovine)
  Insert size (bp): 1620
  Entrez Gene: CREB5
  Tag / fusion protein: 3xHA (C terminal on insert)
  Cloning method: Gateway Cloning
  Sequencing primers: 5′ n/a
Terms and licenses: Academic/Nonprofit Terms; Industry Terms: Not Available to Industry
How to cite: pInducer20-iCreb5(HA) was a gift from Andrew Lassar & Cheng-Hai Zhang (Addgene plasmid # 195023 ; http://n2t.net/addgene:195023 ; RRID:Addgene_195023)
